>Addgene plasmid #205625 | pcDNA3.1-BCR-ABL-p210-ΔFA-FLAG | addgene full sequence | sequence record 407788 | Addgene NGS Result
GATGGACCTCTGGCCAGGACTGCTCTCACTCTCACGCACCAAGAAGCTGCCATTGATCCCGCTGCTCAGC
AGATACTCAGCGGCATTGCGGGACACAGGCCCATGGTACCAGGAGTGTTTCTCCAGACTGTTGACTGGCG
TGATGTAGTTGCTTGGGACCCAGCCTTGGCCATTTTTGGTTTGGGCTTCACACCATTCCCCATTGTGATT
ATAGCCTAAGACCCGGAGCTTTTCACCTTTAGTTATGCTTAGAGTGTTATCTCCACTGGCCACAAAATCA
TACAGTGCAACGAAAAGGTTGGGGTCATTTTCACTGGGTCCAGCGAGAAGGTTTTCCTTGGAGTTCCAAC
GAGCGGCTTCACTCAGACCCTGAGGCTCAAAGTCAGATGCTACTGGCCGCTGAAGGGCTTTTGAACTCTG
CTTAAATCCAGTGGCTGAGTGGACGATGACATTCAGAAACCCATAGAGCCCCGGAGACTCATCATCTTCC
TTATTGATGGTCAGCGGAATGCTGTGGACAGTCTGGAGTTTCACACACGAGTTGGTCAGCATCTGCAGCT
CCACGGATGTCAGGGAGAAGCTTCTGAAACACTTCTTCTGCTGCTCCCGGATGTTCTCCCTCCACTCTGC
ACGCTCATAGTCAGAGGAGATCAGGAACGTGTAACTCTTGCCGTTGCGGCTGTGCACCCTGAAGGCCATG
CTGGGAGACATAAGCAGCAGCAGTGACTCCTGCTCCGACAGCTTCTTCTTCAGCCTCTCCGTAGCCTTGC
TGCCCTTGTTCGCCCTCTTCTCTCTCTGGATGTCACTCTTGATCTGGGAGATCTTGATCTTCAAAGCGTC
CAGCTCCTCATCGGGCACCAGGGGGATGTTGGGCACTGCCTCCAGTTCATCCACCATCTGGAAGCTGAGA
TCCGTGAGCGGAATGTACCATTTGCAGTCATACTGCTGCGTTTTGCCTCCGCTCTGCTTCTTGAGCTTGG
TGCAGAGAAGCAGGTCGGTGAACAGGAAGACGTGGCGCAGCTTGCGGGCCCCCTCCACCAGCTCCACCAT
GAAGCTGTCCTTCAGCAGCTGCCGGTGCTCTCCCTTCTTCACCGTCATGGACTGCCGTCGGGGTGTGATC
TCCTCATTGATGCTGGACAGGAAGTTCTGTGAGATGCGGAGGGCGTCCTGCAGCAAGGGGTGGTCAGGGT
GGCTGGCAGGAGTGTGCTTCAGCAAGTCATGGAGGACCAGCGTGCTCCTCGTCACACGGTCCACAGGCTT
GTAGAGCAGAGTTTCCAGAGAGTTCTTGGTCGTTGGATCCTTGGCATCTTTGTTGCTTCTGGCTCTCAGG
TTCTCGGAGATTTCTGCAAACTGAGCATTGGCCTGACAGCACTTCTCAGCCATTTCCATGGCAACTCCGT
AGTTGTCCACGAAGGCCCGGTACACACCCAGCTGGCTGGCCAGCTTCTGGAAGAGGTCGCCCACCCGCTG
CTGGTGGCTCCACTGCTGCACGCGGGGGAAGAGCCCATCATAGAACTCCTTGTGGATCTCGTAGAGCTCA
GGCACTTTGAAGAAGATGGTCTCGATCTGCTGACTCGTCAGCACCGGCTGAGAGGTGGTGGCAGCGGCTT
TCAAAGGCTTCATGGGCAGCAGCAGTGCCTCCAGGTGGCTCAGGTAAGTCTCCTCGCTAGCCAGGATTCC
CGACAGGACCCATTTTCTCATCTCCAAGCCCTTTTCCAAGTCCAGCTCACTCGCTTTAGTGGACTCCAGG
GCTCCCGAGACCAGCGCATCCCGGCTGCCCCTGCCCTTGCTGCTGAGGTGGGGCGATGAGGAGGGCGAGT
CATCAATGTAGGGCAGCCCATCTTGGTGCCGGCGCTGCTCCTCTGCCCGGTCTGCAGCGCAGCCGTATCC
AGGTGGTGTTCCGAACGAGCCATCTGCGTCTCCATGGAAGGCGCCCTCGCCATCGTTGGGCCAGATCTGC
CCGGTCTTGCGGACGCCCACGATGGTGGCCTCGGACACGACAACCGGGCAGTGCCGGTGCCGCTTATGGC
ACTGCGGCGTGGGGGGACTGCTGCTGTCGAAGGACTGTTGCGAGTTCTGCGAGGGAGAGCGGCTTTTGTC
CCGGAACATGCGGTAGGTGGTGGGGCTTGGGGACACGCGGCTGGACTGGCCAGAGGAGAAGTCCTCCTCG
CTGGAGGTGAGGTTCTCATTGGAGCTGCAGTCCGGGGTATAGCCGCCTCCGCAATCCTCAAAACTCCGGG
GGGAGTAGGACCTGCGGGGCCAGGTAAGGCGCTTCTCCTGCTCAGAGGTGCTCTGGCTGCGCAGGAGCGG
GCCCTTGCCCTCCCCTTCCATCATGCCCCCGACGTAGATGCTCTGGTAGGGCTGGTACTCCAGGGGCGGC
CAAGGGGGCCTGCTACCGCCATTGGCGTCGATCAGGTTGTCCTTCAGGAAGCGGGGGTTCAACTCGGCGT
CCTCGTAGTCGCCGTCGACGCCGCAGCTGCTCTCCGAGGAGCGTCCCCGGTAAGGGGGCCTGGATGCATC
CCCCACGCTCGAGCCCGCGCCGTGCTGGGACTTTTTGCGCTCCATCTGCATGGCCTGGCTGCCCAGGGAG
CTGATGCGGTCCGACACCTCTTTGTCGTTGACCTTCACCAGGCCGCGCTCGTGGTGAAACTCGACGTTCA
CGTAGAAGGGCTTCTCGGCGTCCGCCCCGGGCTGGCCATGGCCCTTGCGTATCCGCTCGAAGTTGGACCT
GAGCGCCGCCACGCTGGCGGGGGGTCCCCGGTCGTCCCGTTCCCCCGACGCGGCTGCCCCGGGCCTGCGG
GCGGTCCCGGGCCTGGCCTTACCCGGAGAACCCTCGCCGTCGGGCCGGGCCTCGGGCTCCTCGGCGGGCG
GCGGGTCGGCTCCGTCGGCGGGCGCTGGCTGCGGGCGCGACGCGGACGCTCGGGGCTCGGAGGCGCCGTC
GGGGGCCTGCGCCGCGCGCCGGAAGCCCCATCGCTGCCGGTCATAGCTCTTCTTTTCCTTGGCCAGCAAC
GTCTGCAGGTAGATCATGCGGAAGCGCTCCTGGTTCACCTCCTGCTCCAGGCGCCGAATGGAGGCCTTGC
AGCGCTCCAGCTCCTGCTCGATGTCGCCCACTGAGCGCAGCTCCATGCGCGGGGGCTCTGAGTCCGGGAA
CTGCGCCTTCCACGCCTCCGCGAAGCCCACCGGGTCCACCAGATATCTGCAGAATTCTTTATCGTCATCG
TCTTTGTAATCCATGTTTTGATTCCCGGGGGATCCGGTACCAAGCTTGGGTCTCCCTATAGTGAGTCGTA
TTAATTTCGATAAGCCAGTAAGCAGTGGGTTCTCTAGTTAGCCAGAGAGCTCTGCTTATATAGACCTCCC
ACCGTACACGCCTACCGCCCATTTGCGTCAATGGGGCGGAGTTGTTACGACATTTTGGAAAGTCCCGTTG
ATTTTGGTGCCAAAACAAACTCCCATTGACGTCAATGGGGTGGAGACTTGGAAATCCCCGTGAGTCAAAC
CGCTATCCACGCCCATTGATGTACTGCCAAAACCGCATCACCATGGTAATAGCGATGACTAATACGTAGA
TGTACTGCCAAGTAGGAAAGTCCCATAAGGTCATGTACTGGGCATAATGCCAGGCGGGCCATTTACCGTC
ATTGACGTCAATAGGGGGCGTACTTGGCATATGATACACTTGATGTACTGCCAAGTGGGCAGTTTACCGT
AAATACTCCACCCATTGACGTCAATGGAAAGTCCCTATTGGCGTTACTATGGGAACATACGTCATTATTG
ACGTCAATGGGCGGGGGTCGTTGGGCGGTCAGCCAGGCGGGCCATTTACCGTAAGTTATGTAACGCGGAA
CTCCATATATGGGCTATGAACTAATGACCCCGTAATTGATTACTATTAATAACTAGTCAATAATCAATGT
CAACGCGCGCGTAAATTGTAAGCGTTAATATTTTGTTAAAATTCGCGTTAAATTTTTGTTAAATCAGCTC
ATTTTTTAACCAATAGGCCGAAATCGGCAAAATCCCTTATAAATCAAAAGAATAGACCGAGATAGGGT
[37 nt withheld, positions 4059-4095]
AAAGAACGTGGACTCCAACGTCAAAGG
[49 nt withheld, positions 4123-4171]
T
[91 nt withheld, positions 4173-4263]
G
[124 nt withheld, positions 4265-4388]
CAGGTGGCACTTTTCGGGGAAATGTGCGCGGAACCCCTATTTGTTTATTTTTCTAAATACATTCAAATAT
GTATCCGCTCATGAGACAATAACCCTGATAAATGCTTCAATAATATTGAAAAAGGAAGAGTATGAGTATT
CAACATTTCCGTGTCGCCCTTATTCCCTTTTTTGCGGCATTTTGCCTTCCTGTTTTTGCTCACCCAGAAA
CGCTGGTGAAAGTAAAAGATGCTGAAGATCAGTTGGGTGCACGAGTGGGTTACATCGAACTGGATCTCAA
CAGCGGTAAGATCCTTGAGAGTTTTCGCCCCGAAGAACGTTTTCCAATGATGAGCACTTTTAAAGTTCTG
CTATGTGGCGCGGTATTATCCCGTATTGACGCCGGGCAAGAGCAACTCGGTCGCCGCATACACTATTCTC
AGAATGACTTGGTTGAGTACTCACCAGTCACAGAAAAGCATCTTACGGATGGCATGACAGTAAGAGAATT
ATGCAGTGCTGCCATAACCATGAGTGATAACACTGCGGCCAACTTACTTCTGACAACGATCGGAGGACCG
AAGGAGCTAACCGCTTTTTTGCACAACATGGGGGATCATGTAACTCGCCTTGATCGTTGGGAACCGGAGC
TGAATGAAGCCATACCAAACGACGAGCGTGACACCACGATGCCTGTAGCAATGGCAACAACGTTGCGCAA
ACTATTAACTGGCGAACTACTTACTCTAGCTTCCCGGCAACAATTAATAGACTGGATGGAGGCGGATAAA
GTTGCAGGACCACTTCTGCGCTCGGCCCTTCCGGCTGGCTGGTTTATTGCTGATAAATCTGGAGCCGGTG
AGCGTGGGTCTCGCGGTATCATTGCAGCACTGGGGCCAGATGGTAAGCCCTCCCGTATCGTAGTTATCTA
CACGACGGGGAGTCAGGCAACTATGGATGAACGAAATAGACAGATCGCTGAGATAGGTGCCTCACTGATT
AAGCATTGGTAACTGTCAGACCAAGTTTACTCATATATACTTTAGATTGATTTATTGAAAAAGGAAGAGT
CCTGAGGCGGAAAGAACCAGCTGTGGAATGTGTGTCAGTTAGGGTGTGGAAAGTCCCCAGGCTCCCCAGC
AGGCAGAAGTATGCAAAGCATGCATCTCAATTAGTCAGCAACCAGGTGTGGAAAGTCCCCAGGCTCCCCA
GCAGGCAGAAGTATGCAAAGCATGCATCTCAATTAGTCAGCAACCATAGTCCCGCCCCTAACTCCGCCCA
TCCCGCCCCTAACTCCGCCCAGTTCCGCCCATTCTCCGCCCCATGGCTGACTAATTTTTTTTATTTATGC
AGAGGCCGAGGCCGCCTCGGCCTCTGAGCTATTCCAGAAGTAGTGAGGAGGCTTTTTTGGAGGCCTAGGC
TTTTGCAAAGATCGATCAAGAGACAGGATGAGGATCGTTTCGCATGATTGAACAAGATGGATTGCACGCA
GGTTCTCCGGCCGCTTGGGTGGAGAGGCTATTCGGCTATGACTGGGCACAACAGACAATCGGCTGCTCTG
ATGCCGCCGTGTTCCGGCTGTCAGCGCAGGGGCGCCCGGTTCTTTTTGTCAAGACCGACCTGTCCGGTGC
CCTGAATGAACTGCAAGACGAGGCAGCGCGGCTATCGTGGCTGGCCACGACGGGCGTTCCTTGCGCAGCT
GTGCTCGACGTTGTCACTGAAGCGGGAAGGGACTGGCTGCTATTGGGCGAAGTGCCGGGGCAGGATCTCC
TGTCATCTCACCTTGCTCCTGCCGAGAAAGTATCCATCATGGCTGATGCAATGCGGCGGCTGCATACGCT
TGATCCGGCTACCTGCCCATTCGACCACCAAGCGAAACATCGCATCGAGCGAGCACGTACTCGGATGGAA
GCCGGTCTTGTCGATCAGGATGATCTGGACGAAGAGCATCAGGGGCTCGCGCCAGCCGAACTGTTCGCCA
GGCTCAAGGCGAGCATGCCCGACGGCGAGGATCTCGTCGTGACCCATGGCGATGCCTGCTTGCCGAATAT
CATGGTGGAAAATGGCCGCTTTTCTGGATTCATCGACTGTGGCCGGCTGGGTGTGGCGGACCGCTATCAG
GACATAGCGTTGGCTACCCGTGATATTGCTGAAGAGCTTGGCGGCGAATGGGCTGACCGCTTCCTCGTGC
TTTACGGTATCGCCGCTCCCGATTCGCAGCGCATCGCCTTCTATCGCCTTCTTGACGAGTTCTTCTGAGC
GGGACTCTGGGGTTCGAAATGACCGACCAAGCGACGCCCAACCTGCCATCACGAGATTTCGATTCCACCG
CCGCCTTCTATGAAAGGTTGGGCTTCGGAATCGTTTTCCGGGACGCCGGCTGGATGATCCTCCAGCGCGG
GGATCTCATGCTGGAGTTCTTCGCCCACCCTAGGGGGAGGCTAACTGAAACACGGAAGGAGACAATACCG
GAAGGAACCCGCGCTATGACGGCAATAAAAAGACAGAATAAAACGCACGGTGTTGGGTCGTTTGTTCATA
AACGCGGGGTTCGGTCCCAGGGCTGGCACTCTGTCGATACCCCACCGAGACCCCATTGGGGCCAATACGC
CCGCGTTTCTTCCTTTTCCCCACCCCACCCCCCAAGTTCGGGTGAAGGCCCAGGGCTCGCAGCCAACGTC
GGGGCGGCAGGCCCTGCCATAGCCTCAGGTTACTCATATATACTTTAGATTGATTTAAAACTTCATTTTT
AATTTAAAAGGATCTAGGTGAAGATCCTTTTTGATAATCTCATGACCAAAATCCCTTAACGTGAGTTTTC
GTTCCACTGAGCGTCAGACCCCGTAGAAAAGATCAAAGGATCTTCTTGAGATCCTTTTTTTCTGCGCGTA
ATCTGCTGCTTGCAAACAAAAAAACCACCGCTACCAGCGGTGGTTTGTTTGCCGGATCAAGAGCTACCAA
CTCTTTTTCCGAAGGTAACTGGCTTCAGCAGAGCGCAGATACCAAATACTGTTCTTCTAGTGTAGCCGTA
GTTAGGCCACCACTTCAAGAACTCTGTAGCACCGCCTACATACCTCGCTCTGCTAATCCTGTTACCAGTG
GCTGCTGCCAGTGGCGATAAGTCGTGTCTTACCGGGTTGGACTCAAGACGATAGTTACCGGATAAGGCGC
AGCGGTCGGGCTGAACGGGGGGTTCGTGCACACAGCCCAGCTTGGAGCGAACGACCTACACCGAACTGAG
ATACCTACAGCGTGAGCTATGAGAAAGCGCCACGCTTCCCGAAGGGAGAAAGGCGGACAGGTATCCGGTA
AGCGGCAGGGTCGGAACAGGAGAGCGCACGAGGGAGCTTCCAGGGGGAAACGCCTGGTATCTTTATAGTC
CTGTCGGGTTTCGCCACCTCTGACTTGAGCGTCGATTTTTGTGATGCTCGTCAGGGGGGCGGAGCCTATG
GAAAAACGCCAGCAACGCGGCCTTTTTACGGTTCCTGGCCTTTTGCTGGCCTTTTGCTCACATGTTCTTT
CCTGCGTTATCCCCTGATTCTGTGGATAACCGTATTACCGCCACTGGTTCTTTCCGCCTCAGAAGCCATA
GAGCCCACCGCATCCCCAGCATGCCTGCTATTGTCTTCCCAATCCTCCCCCTTGCTGTCCTGCCCCACCC
CACCCCCCAGAATAGAATGACACCTACTCAGACAATGCGATGCAATTTCCTCATTTTATTAGGAAAGGAC
AGTGGGAGTGGCACCTTCCAGGGTCAAGGAAGGCACGGGGGAGGGGCAAACAACAGATGGCTGGCAACTA
GAAGGCACAGTCGAGGCTGATCAGCGAGCTCTAGCATTTAGGTGACACTATAGAATAGGGCCCTCTAGAC
TAGTCATCTACTCGAGCGGCCGCCTAGGCGATCCGCTCTGGAGGCTGGCGGGTTTTCCGAAGAGACACTC
GGGTTGATATGAGAGGGATGAAGGCGGTGGAAGACGGCTGGTCCCCTGCCAGGGCCGAGGATGCTGATGG
CAACGTGGAGGGAACGGGGGCTGGGCTGATGGGGGTCCCCGACGGCTTGGCGGACTGTGGCTTTGGAGTG
GCCGGGAGCACGGGCTTTTTGAGGCCCTCTCCCGGCTGGCTGGGCTTGGCAGCGTCACTGTTCACAGCAT
CAACCAGACTCGTGGCTTTTGTCTTTGCGCCCAGGACTGCCTCCCCGGCCGCCTCCTGGCTCGGGCTCTG
CGAGGGCTTTCCTCCAGCCTTCCCTGCAGAGGCTGCTGGTGGGGGCGGCGGGGCAGGTTTGAGCCTGGAC
AATTTCCCCTTGTCCCTCCCTGGCGACTCAGAGGAGTGCTTGTGCCTCCTCACTCTGGACTCCTCGGCGG
GGCCCTTGCTGGTGCCCCCTGGTGCACCTGAGCCTGCTTTGCTGGTGGGGGTCACTGGCTCAGCTGCAGC
AGGGGTCCCTAAGGCACTGCCCTTTCCAGCTTCTTCCTTGTGGGGGAGGCCCGAGGCAGGGGCCACGGTG
ACCTGCCGCCGGAGGGGTTTTGGAGTCAGGTTGGGCGGGCTGGAGCCCGGGCTGGACTCCATGATGTCTT
TGAAGACCTCATCAGCAGCTTCCTCATTCTTTTTCACCAGCCTGGGGGGAGGCGTTACTGTGCCTCGGGT
CACCTGGTCAGACCTGTTCTCCCCTGCCCTCTTCCGAGGCAGAGCCGGCTTCTCACTTTTGTGCCCTCCA
AATGTGGACGAGTCAAACTGTCTTCCCGTGGACTGCAAGTCCCGAGGCAGCGTGACTGACCTCCACTCCG
TGTCCTTGGCCCCATGGGGAACGCAGGAGGCGGAGCAAGAGCGCAGGAAGCGCTTGCTGGAGCTGCCACC
GCCCTCCTCCTCGCCGGTGGCTAGGCGGCTGCTGGTCAGCGTGCTGGACTTCTTCCACAGGTGGGGAGAC
CGGAAGCCTGAGCCCCCAGACTCCCGGAGGGCTCCATTGGGGACCCCAGCCCCATTGCTGGGCTTTGGGG
ACTTGGCTGGGTCAGCTGTGTCCAAGGGGGTGAAAGCCAGTGCCCCGTTGCTGATGTCTCGGCCCTCTTC
CTCGCCGGCCCCTCTGCGCTCCGGCTGGCCGTCCATCTCCCGGAAGGAGCTGCTGCGTTTGGGAGGGGTT
GGGGCTGTCTTCTTCTTCTTCTTGATCAAGGCGCTGAACAAGTTGGTCTTTTTGTCTTTGGGGAGAAGGC
GCTCATCTTCATTCAGGCCGCCCTCCGGGGGACCTCGCTCTTTTCGAGGGAGCAATGGAGACACGGCAGG
CTCATGGTCCAGAGGATCGCTCTCTCCCTGGCCCTTGGAGTGAGGCATCTCAGGCACGTCAGTGGTGTCT
CTGTGCTCTGCAGCTCTCCTGGAGGTCCTCGTCTTGGTGGGCAGCTCTGGGGCCTGCAGCAAGGTACTCA
CAGCCCCACGGACGCCTTGTTTCCCCAGCTCCTTTTCCACTTCGTCTGAGATACTGGATTCCTGGAACAT
TGTTTCAAAGGCTTGGTGGATTTCAGCAAAGGAGGGCCGGTCAGAGGGATTCCACTGCCAACATGCTCGC
ATGAGTTCATAGACCTTCTCTGGGCAGCCTTCTGGGCGCTCCATGCGGTAGTCCTTCTCTAGCAGCTCAT
ACACCTGGGACAGGTCAATTCCCGGGTAAGGGGACATGCCATAGGTAGCAATTTCCCAAAGCAATACTCC
AAATGCCCAGACGTCGGACTTGATGGAGAACTTGTTGTAGGCCAGGCTCTCGGGTGCAGTCCATTTGATG
GGGAACTTGGCTCCAGCATGGGCTGTGTAGGTGTCCCCTGTCATCAACCTGCTCAGGCCAAAATCAGCTA
CCTTCACCAAGTGGTTCTCCCCTACCAGGCAGTTTCGGGCAGCAAGATCTCTGTGGATGAAGTTTTTCTT
CTCCAGGTACTCCATGGCTGACGAGATCTGAGTGGCCATGTACAGCAGCACCACGGCGTTCACCTCCTGC
CGGTTGCACTCCCTCAGGTAGTCCAGGAGGTTCCCGTAGGTCATGAACTCAGTGATGATATAGAACGGGG
GCTCCCGGGTGCAGACCCCAAGGAGCTGCACCAGGTTAGGGTGTTTGATCTCTTTCATGACTGCAGCTTC
TTTCAAGAACTCTTCCACCTCCATGGTGTCCTCCTTCAAGGTCTTCACGGCCACCGTCAGGCTGTATTTC
TTCCACACGCCCTCGTACACCTCCCCGTACTGGCCCCCGCCCAGCTTGTGCTTCATGGTGATGTCCGTGC
GTTCCATCTCCCACTTGTCGTAGTTGGGGGACACACCATAGACAGTGGGCTTGTTGCGCTTTGGGGCTGG
ATAATGGAGCGTGGTGATGAGCCCGTCGGCCACCGTTGAATGATGATGAACCAACTCGGCCAGGGTGTTG
AAGCGGCTCTCGGAGGAGACGTAGAGCTTGCCATCAGAAGCAGTGTTGATCCTGTAATGGTACACCCTCC
CTTCGTATCTCAGCGA
Features (pLannotate 1.2.2; 18 found; start..end, strand, type, name):
    412..3192    -  CDS            BCR (fragment): BCR_HUMAN - Also known as BCR1, D22S11. Experimental evidence at protein level: Swiss-Prot protein existence level 1. Protein with a unique structure having two opposing regulatory activities toward small GTP-binding proteins. The C-terminus is a GTPase-activating protein (GAP) domain which stimulates GTP hydrolysis by RAC1, RAC2 and CDC42. Accelerates the intrinsic rate of GTP hydrolysis of RAC1 or CDC42, leading to down-regulation of the active GTP-bound form (PubMed:7479768, PubMed:1903516, PubMed:17116687). The central Dbl homology (DH) domain functions as guanine nucleotide exchange facto
   3275..3293    -  promoter       T7 promoter: promoter for bacteriophage T7 RNA polymerase
   3309..3342    -  LTR            5' LTR (truncated) (fragment): truncated 5' long terminal repeat (LTR) from HIV-1
   3338..3541    -  promoter       CMV promoter: human cytomegalovirus (CMV) immediate early promoter
   3542..3921    -  enhancer       CMV enhancer: human cytomegalovirus immediate early enhancer
   3960..4388    -  rep_origin     f1 ori (sequence partly withheld): f1 bacteriophage origin of replication; arrow indicates direction of (+) strand synthesis
   4415..4519    +  promoter       AmpR promoter: bla
   4520..5380    +  CDS            AmpR: β-lactamase; bla; confers resistance to ampicillin, carbenicillin, and related antibiotics
   5421..5438    +  promoter       AmpR promoter (fragment): bla
   5440..5797    +  promoter       SV40 promoter: SV40 enhancer and early promoter
   5832..6626    +  CDS            NeoR/KanR: aminoglycoside phosphotransferase from Tn5; aph(3')-II (or nptII); confers resistance to neomycin, kanamycin, and G418 (Geneticin®)
   6647..6799    +  CDS            ble (fragment): BLE_KLEPN - Experimental evidence at protein level: Swiss-Prot protein existence level 1. Binding protein with a strong affinity to the bleomycin family of antibiotics. Binds to CL990; an antimitotic-antibiotic compound. From Klebsiella pneumoniae.
   6858..6905    +  polyA_signal   HSV TK poly(A) signal: herpes simplex virus thymidine kinase polyadenylation signal (Cole and Stacy, 1985)
   7234..7822    +  rep_origin     ori: high-copy-number ColE1/pMB1/pBR322/pUC origin of replication
   7932..7950    -  promoter       SV40 promoter (fragment): SV40 enhancer and early promoter
   7954..8178    -  polyA_signal   bGH poly(A) signal: bovine growth hormone polyadenylation signal
   8204..8222    +  promoter       SP6 promoter: promoter for bacteriophage SP6 RNA polymerase
   8265..438     -  CDS            ABL1 (fragment) (across the origin): ABL1_HUMAN - Also known as ABL, JTK7. Experimental evidence at protein level: Swiss-Prot protein existence level 1. Non-receptor tyrosine-protein kinase that plays a role in many key processes linked to cell growth and survival such as cytoskeleton remodeling in response to extracellular stimuli, cell motility and adhesion, receptor endocytosis, autophagy, DNA damage response and apoptosis. Coordinates actin remodeling through tyrosine phosphorylation of proteins controlling cytoskeleton dynamics like WASF3 (involved in branch formation); ANXA1 (involved in membrane anchoring); DBN1, DBNL, CTT
