[The description below was written by a language model from this plasmid's Addgene catalogue record and pLannotate feature annotations shown in this document.]
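Description:
pcDNA3.1-BCR-ABL-p210-ΔFA-FLAG is a mammalian expression plasmid of about 10.8 kb, built on the pcDNA3.1 backbone, that expresses a deletion mutant of the human BCR-ABL fusion oncoprotein. It is propagated in E. coli as a high-copy plasmid through a ColE1/pUC-type origin and selected with ampicillin via the β-lactamase gene; an f1 origin is also present. For mammalian cells, the annotation shows an SV40 enhancer/early promoter driving a neomycin/kanamycin phosphotransferase gene that ends in an HSV TK polyadenylation signal, which would allow G418 selection of stable transfectants. A short bleomycin-resistance fragment downstream of this marker appears to be a leftover of the parental Tn5 sequence rather than a functional gene.

The payload is the p210 isoform of BCR-ABL with the b3a2 junction. It is annotated as a BCR fragment joined directly to an ABL1 fragment that runs across the numbering origin of the sequence. The CMV immediate-early enhancer and promoter drive transcription, which terminates at the bovine growth hormone polyadenylation signal. T7 and SP6 promoters flank the insert. The record states that the FA domain has been deleted, presumably the C-terminal F-actin-binding region of ABL, although the abbreviation is not expanded. It also lists an N-terminal FLAG tag for detection or immunoprecipitation, but the automated annotation did not pick this tag up as a separate feature. A short hit to a truncated HIV-1 LTR overlapping the end of the CMV promoter is probably an annotation artefact.

The stated purpose is expression of the BCR-ABL oncogene in mammalian cells. The associated study concerns the protein interactions that maintain the BCR-ABL signalling complex, so this domain-deletion variant is likely used to test what that region contributes.
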