Addgene plasmid #205625: pcDNA3.1-BCR-ABL-p210-ΔFA-FLAG
Purpose: Expression of BCR-ABL oncogene in mammalian cells
Depositing lab: Pavel Krejčí. Depositing organization: Masaryk University. Publication: Elucidation of protein interactions necessary for the maintenance of the BCR-ABL signaling complex. Gregor T, Bosakova MK, Nita A, Abraham SP, Fafilek B, Cernohorsky NH, Rynes J, Foldynova-Trantirkova S, Zackova D, Mayer J, Trantirek L, Krejci P. Cell Mol Life Sci. 2020 Oct;77(19):3885-3903. doi: 10.1007/s00018-019-03397-7. Epub 2019 Dec 9. PubMed 31820037.
Backbone
  Vector backbone: pcDNA3.1
  Backbone manufacturer: Invitrogen
  Vector type: Mammalian Expression
Growth in bacteria
  Bacterial resistance: Ampicillin, 100 μg/mL
  Growth temperature: 37°C
  Growth strain: DH5alpha
  Copy number: High Copy
Gene/Insert
  Gene/Insert name: BCR-ABL oncogene, p210 isoform b3a2
  Species: H. sapiens (human)
  Mutation: deleted FA domain
  Promoter: CMV
  Tag / fusion protein: FLAG (N terminal on insert)
  Cloning method: Restriction Enzyme; 5′ cloning site unknown (unknown if destroyed)
Terms and licenses: Academic/Nonprofit Terms; Industry Terms: Not Available to Industry
How to cite: pcDNA3.1-BCR-ABL-p210-ΔFA-FLAG was a gift from Pavel Krejčí (Addgene plasmid # 205625 ; http://n2t.net/addgene:205625 ; RRID:Addgene_205625)
